Addgene plasmid #62781: mEos4b-TMEM216-N-18
Purpose: Localization: Cilium, N1 Cloning Vector, Excitation:505 / 569, Emission:516 / 581
Depositing lab: Michael Davidson & Loren Looger. Depositing organization: Florida State University, Tallahassee.
Backbone
  Vector backbone: N1 Cloning Vector
  Vector type: Mammalian Expression
  Selectable markers: Neomycin (select with G418)
Growth in bacteria
  Bacterial resistance: Kanamycin, 50 μg/mL
  Growth temperature: 37°C
  Growth strain: DH5alpha
  Copy number: High Copy
Gene/Insert
  Gene/Insert name: TMEM216 (alt name: Transmembrane protein 216)
  Species: M. musculus (mouse)
  Mutation: none
  Entrez Gene: Tmem216 (a.k.a. 1110017C22Rik, 2810441K11Rik, 4921533J23Rik, A930021F15Rik, AI482550)
  Promoter: CMV
  Tag / fusion protein: mEos4b (C terminal on backbone)
  Cloning method: Unknown
  Sequencing primers: 5′ CMV-F; 3′ SV40pA-R
Terms and licenses: Academic/Nonprofit Terms; Industry Terms
How to cite: mEos4b-TMEM216-N-18 was a gift from Michael Davidson & Loren Looger (Addgene plasmid # 62781 ; http://n2t.net/addgene:62781 ; RRID:Addgene_62781)
