[The description below was written by a language model from this plasmid's Addgene catalogue record.]
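Description:
mEos4b-TMEM216-N-18 is a mammalian expression plasmid built on an N1-type cloning vector, a backbone format in which the gene of interest is placed upstream of a fluorescent protein so that the fluorophore ends up at the C terminus of the fusion. It is maintained in E. coli as a high-copy plasmid under kanamycin selection. The record also lists a neomycin marker, which allows G418 selection of stably transfected mammalian cells. No feature table accompanies the entry, so the origin of replication, the polyadenylation signal and the linker between the two fusion partners are not explicitly documented. A 3′ sequencing primer directed at an SV40 polyA region suggests that such a terminator lies downstream of the cassette, and the "18" in the name may refer to linker length, but the record does not say so.

The payload is unmutated mouse Tmem216, encoding transmembrane protein 216, expressed from the CMV promoter and fused at its C terminus to mEos4b. mEos4b is a green-to-red photoconvertible fluorescent protein. The two excitation/emission pairs in the record (505/516 nm and 569/581 nm) correspond to its green form and its red form after photoconversion. The stated localization of the fusion is the cilium, so the construct serves as a ciliary marker for transfected mammalian cells. Because the tag is photoconvertible, it suits conventional fluorescence imaging as well as approaches that depend on photoconversion, such as tracking a highlighted protein population or single-molecule localization microscopy, although the record does not name a specific application.
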