>Addgene plasmid #62781 | mEos4b-TMEM216-N-18 | addgene partial sequence | sequence record 147146 | AllEos-R 5'-GTACCATCTCCGTCGATCAC-3'
TACGGAGTTTGATCCTCATGTCTGGCTTAATCGCACTCACCATGGTGGCGACCGGTGGATCCCGGGCCCG
CGGTACCGTCGACTGCAGAATTCGAGAGATCCTGTCCATGCTGGAGAAGGTGGCCAGCGTGAGCATCTCA
AGCAGCAGCTCTGAGCCACAAAAGAAGAGCAAGATACTGTTCATGATAGCTTCTAGGCGGAGCACGTAGG
TCTGCAGCAGCAGGTAATAGGAAGCCATCATAGCGGATGGGAAGGTCAAGGCCACACTAATGCCAAGGGG
CATCTTTCGCTGGCAGAGGTTTCCCTTTGTACCGAAAAACAATCGTATGACTTCAATGCCAAGATAGAGC
AGCAGCATGGTGGCGCTAGCGGATCTGACGGTTCACTAAACCAGCTCTGCTTATATAGACCTCCCACCGT
ACACGCCTACCGCCCATTTGCGTCAATGGGGCGGAGTTGTTACGACATTTTGGAAAGTCCCGTTGATTTT
GGTGCCAAAACAAACTCCCATTGACGTCAATGGGGTGGAGACTTGGAAATCCCCGTGAGTCAAACCGCTA
TCCACGCCCATTGATGTACTGCCAAAACCGCATCACCATGGTAATAGCGATGACTAATACGTAGATGTAC
TGCCAAGTAGGAAAGTCCCATAAGGTCATGTACTGGGCATAATGCCACGCGGGCCATTTACCGTCATTGA
CGTCAATA
